Addgene plasmid #112959: mTurquoise2-Rab7(WT)
Purpose: In vivo visualization of Rab7 (can be used for colocalization studies)
Depositing lab: Dorus Gadella. Depositing organization: University of Amsterdam. Publication: Robust and Bright Genetically Encoded Fluorescent Markers for Highlighting Structures and Compartments in Mammalian Cells. Chertkova AO, Mastop M, Postma M, van Bommel N, van der Niet S, Batenburg KL, Joosen L, Gadella TWJ, Okada Y, Goedhart J. bioRxiv (2020) 160374; doi: https://doi.org/10.1101/160374.
Backbone
  Vector backbone: pEGFP-C1
  Backbone manufacturer: Clontech
  Vector type: Mammalian Expression
Growth in bacteria
  Bacterial resistance: Kanamycin, 50 μg/mL
  Growth temperature: 37°C
  Growth strain: DH5alpha
  Copy number: High Copy
Gene/Insert
  Gene/Insert name: Rab7
  Species: Synthetic
  Promoter: CMV
  Tag / fusion protein: mTurquoise2 (N terminal on insert)
  Cloning method: Restriction Enzyme; 5′ cloning site unknown (unknown if destroyed)
Terms and licenses: Academic/Nonprofit Terms; Industry Terms: Not Available to Industry
How to cite: mTurquoise2-Rab7(WT) was a gift from Dorus Gadella (Addgene plasmid # 112959 ; http://n2t.net/addgene:112959 ; RRID:Addgene_112959)
