[The description below was written by a language model from this plasmid's Addgene catalogue record and pLannotate feature annotations shown in this document.]
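Description:
mTurquoise2-Rab7(WT) is a 5,360 nt mammalian expression plasmid built on the Clontech pEGFP-C1 backbone, in which the original EGFP has been replaced by the cyan fluorescent protein mTurquoise2. It is propagated in E. coli through a high-copy ColE1/pUC-type origin and selected with kanamycin. The single NeoR/KanR gene (Tn5 aminoglycoside phosphotransferase) sits behind tandem bacterial (bla) and SV40 early promoters and is terminated by an HSV TK polyadenylation signal. This arrangement gives kanamycin resistance in bacteria and could also support G418 selection in mammalian cells. An f1 origin is also present, a standard backbone element that permits single-stranded DNA production. The short large T antigen, ble and bGH poly(A) annotations are fragment matches within backbone sequence and not functional parts.

The expression cassette is driven by the human CMV immediate early enhancer and promoter. It encodes mTurquoise2 fused through a short stretch of residual multiple cloning site to the N terminus of wild-type Rab7, followed by an SV40 polyadenylation signal. The catalogue lists the insert species as synthetic, while the automated annotation finds its best match in canine RAB7A. Rab7 is a small GTPase that cycles between GTP- and GDP-bound states and governs early-to-late endosome maturation, endosome positioning and endosome-to-lysosome transport. Placing the fluorescent protein at the N terminus leaves the Rab C terminus free, which is generally where Rab proteins are lipid-modified for membrane attachment. The plasmid is intended for visualising Rab7 in living mammalian cells, and its cyan emission makes it suitable for colocalisation studies with other fluorescent markers.
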