Features (pLannotate 1.2.2; 16 found; start..end, strand, type, name):
     61..364     +  enhancer       CMV enhancer: human cytomegalovirus immediate early enhancer
    365..568     +  promoter       CMV promoter: human cytomegalovirus (CMV) immediate early promoter
    613..1329    +  CDS            mTurquoise2: mTurquoise2 is a basic (constitutively fluorescent) cyan fluorescent protein published in 2012, derived from Aequorea victoria. It is reported to be a rapidly-maturing monomer with very low acid sensitivity.
   1330..1357    +  misc_feature   MCS (fragment): multiple cloning site
   1360..1977    +  CDS            RAB7A: RAB7A_CANLF - Also known as RAB7. Experimental evidence at protein level: Swiss-Prot protein existence level 1. Small GTPase which cycles between active GTP-bound and inactive GDP-bound states. In its active state, binds to a variety of effector proteins playing a key role in the regulation of endo- lysosomal trafficking. Governs early-to-late endosomal maturation, microtubule minus-end as well as plus-end directed endosomal migration and positioning, and endosome-lysosome transport through different protein-protein interaction cascades (By similarity). Plays a central role, not only in endoso
   1981..2024    +  misc_feature   MCS (fragment): multiple cloning site
   2041..2125    +  CDS            large T antigen (fragment): large T antigen from SV40 (simian virus 40)
   2148..2269    +  polyA_signal   SV40 poly(A) signal: SV40 polyadenylation signal
   2303..2731    -  rep_origin     f1 ori (sequence partly withheld): f1 bacteriophage origin of replication; arrow indicates direction of (+) strand synthesis
   2758..2862    +  promoter       AmpR promoter: bla
   2864..3221    +  promoter       SV40 promoter: SV40 enhancer and early promoter
   3256..4050    +  CDS            NeoR/KanR: aminoglycoside phosphotransferase from Tn5; aph(3')-II (or nptII); confers resistance to neomycin, kanamycin, and G418 (Geneticin®)
   4071..4223    +  CDS            ble (fragment): BLE_KLEPN - Experimental evidence at protein level: Swiss-Prot protein existence level 1. Binding protein with a strong affinity to the bleomycin family of antibiotics. Binds to CL990; an antimitotic-antibiotic compound. From Klebsiella pneumoniae.
   4282..4329    +  polyA_signal   HSV TK poly(A) signal: herpes simplex virus thymidine kinase polyadenylation signal (Cole and Stacy, 1985)
   4420..4436    -  polyA_signal   bGH poly(A) signal (fragment): bovine growth hormone polyadenylation signal
   4658..5246    +  rep_origin     ori: high-copy-number ColE1/pMB1/pBR322/pUC origin of replication
>Addgene plasmid #112959 | mTurquoise2-Rab7(WT) | depositor full sequence | sequence record 213035 | Full Sequence
TAGTTATTAATAGTAATCAATTACGGGGTCATTAGTTCATAGCCCATATATGGAGTTCCGCGTTACATAA
CTTACGGTAAATGGCCCGCCTGGCTGACCGCCCAACGACCCCCGCCCATTGACGTCAATAATGACGTATG
TTCCCATAGTAACGCCAATAGGGACTTTCCATTGACGTCAATGGGTGGAGTATTTACGGTAAACTGCCCA
CTTGGCAGTACATCAAGTGTATCATATGCCAAGTACGCCCCCTATTGACGTCAATGACGGTAAATGGCCC
GCCTGGCATTATGCCCAGTACATGACCTTATGGGACTTTCCTACTTGGCAGTACATCTACGTATTAGTCA
TCGCTATTACCATGGTGATGCGGTTTTGGCAGTACATCAATGGGCGTGGATAGCGGTTTGACTCACGGGG
ATTTCCAAGTCTCCACCCCATTGACGTCAATGGGAGTTTGTTTTGGCACCAAAATCAACGGGACTTTCCA
AAATGTCGTAACAACTCCGCCCCATTGACGCAAATGGGCGGTAGGCGTGTACGGTGGGAGGTCTATATAA
GCAGAGCTGGTTTAGTGAACCGTCAGATCCGCTAGCGCTACCGGTCGCCACCATGGTGAGCAAGGGCGAG
GAGCTGTTCACCGGGGTGGTGCCCATCCTGGTCGAGCTGGACGGCGACGTAAACGGCCACAAGTTCAGCG
TGTCCGGCGAGGGCGAGGGCGATGCCACCTACGGCAAGCTGACCCTGAAGTTCATCTGCACCACCGGCAA
GCTGCCCGTGCCCTGGCCCACCCTCGTGACCACCCTGTCCTGGGGCGTGCAGTGCTTCGCCCGCTACCCC
GACCACATGAAGCAGCACGACTTCTTCAAGTCCGCCATGCCCGAAGGCTACGTCCAGGAGCGCACCATCT
TCTTCAAGGACGACGGCAACTACAAGACCCGCGCCGAGGTGAAGTTCGAGGGCGACACCCTGGTGAACCG
CATCGAGCTGAAGGGCATCGACTTCAAGGAGGACGGCAACATCCTGGGGCACAAGCTGGAGTACAACTAC
TTTAGCGACAACGTCTATATCACCGCCGACAAGCAGAAGAACGGCATCAAGGCCAACTTCAAGATCCGCC
ACAACATCGAGGACGGCGGCGTGCAGCTCGCCGACCACTACCAGCAGAACACCCCCATCGGCGACGGCCC
CGTGCTGCTGCCCGACAACCACTACCTGAGCACCCAGTCCAAGCTGAGCAAAGACCCCAACGAGAAGCGC
GATCACATGGTCCTGCTGGAGTTCGTGACCGCCGCCGGGATCACTCTCGGCATGGACGAGCTGTACAAGT
CCGGACTCAGATCTCGAGCTCAAGCTTATACCTCTAGGAAGAAAGTGTTGCTGAAGGTTATCATCCTGGG
AGATTCTGGAGTTGGTAAGACATCACTCATGAACCAGTATGTGAACAAGAAATTCAGTAATCAGTACAAA
GCTACAATAGGAGCAGACTTTCTGACAAAGGAGGTGATGGTGGATGACAGACTAGTTACAATGCAGATCT
GGGACACAGCAGGCCAGGAACGGTTCCAGTCCCTTGGTGTGGCCTTCTACAGAGGTGCAGACTGCTGCGT
TCTGGTATTTGACGTTACTGCCCCCAACACATTCAAAACCCTCGATAGCTGGAGAGATGAGTTTCTCATC
CAGGCCAGTCCCCGGGATCCTGAAAACTTCCCTTTCGTTGTGTTGGGAAACAAGATTGACCTCGAAAACA
GACAAGTGGCCACAAAGCGGGCACAGGCCTGGTGCTACAGCAAAAACAACATTCCCTACTTCGAGACCAG
TGCCAAGGAGGCCATCAATGTGGAGCAGGCGTTCCAGACGATTGCAAGGAATGCACTTAAACAGGAAACA
GAGGTGGAGCTGTACAATGAATTCCCTGAACCCATCAAACTGGACAAGAACGACCGGGCCAAGACCTCAG
CGGAAAGCTGCAGTTGCTGAAAGCTTCGAATTCTGCAGTCGACGGTACCGCGGGCCCGGGATCCACCGGA
TCTAGATAACTGATCATAATCAGCCATACCACATTTGTAGAGGTTTTACTTGCTTTAAAAAACCTCCCAC
ACCTCCCCCTGAACCTGAAACATAAAATGAATGCAATTGTTGTTGTTAACTTGTTTATTGCAGCTTATAA
TGGTTACAAATAAAGCAATAGCATCACAAATTTCACAAATAAAGCATTTTTTTCACTGCATTCTAGTTGT
GGTTTGTCCAAACTCATCAATGTATCTTAACGCGTAAATTGTAAGCGTTAATATTTTGTTAAAATTCGCG
TTAAATTTTTGTTAAATCAGCTCATTTTTTAACCAATAGGCCGAAATCGGCAAAATCCCTTATAAATCAA
AAGAATAGACCGAGATAGGGT
[37 nt withheld, positions 2402-2438]
AAAGAACGTGGACTCCAACGTCAAAGG
[49 nt withheld, positions 2466-2514]
T
[91 nt withheld, positions 2516-2606]
G
[124 nt withheld, positions 2608-2731]
CAGGTGGCACTTTTCGGGGAAATGTGCGCGGAACCCCTATTTGTTTATTTTTCTAAATACATTCAAATAT
GTATCCGCTCATGAGACAATAACCCTGATAAATGCTTCAATAATATTGAAAAAGGAAGAGTCCTGAGGCG
GAAAGAACCAGCTGTGGAATGTGTGTCAGTTAGGGTGTGGAAAGTCCCCAGGCTCCCCAGCAGGCAGAAG
TATGCAAAGCATGCATCTCAATTAGTCAGCAACCAGGTGTGGAAAGTCCCCAGGCTCCCCAGCAGGCAGA
AGTATGCAAAGCATGCATCTCAATTAGTCAGCAACCATAGTCCCGCCCCTAACTCCGCCCATCCCGCCCC
TAACTCCGCCCAGTTCCGCCCATTCTCCGCCCCATGGCTGACTAATTTTTTTTATTTATGCAGAGGCCGA
GGCCGCCTCGGCCTCTGAGCTATTCCAGAAGTAGTGAGGAGGCTTTTTTGGAGGCCTAGGCTTTTGCAAA
GATCGATCAAGAGACAGGATGAGGATCGTTTCGCATGATTGAACAAGATGGATTGCACGCAGGTTCTCCG
GCCGCTTGGGTGGAGAGGCTATTCGGCTATGACTGGGCACAACAGACAATCGGCTGCTCTGATGCCGCCG
TGTTCCGGCTGTCAGCGCAGGGGCGCCCGGTTCTTTTTGTCAAGACCGACCTGTCCGGTGCCCTGAATGA
ACTGCAAGACGAGGCAGCGCGGCTATCGTGGCTGGCCACGACGGGCGTTCCTTGCGCAGCTGTGCTCGAC
GTTGTCACTGAAGCGGGAAGGGACTGGCTGCTATTGGGCGAAGTGCCGGGGCAGGATCTCCTGTCATCTC
ACCTTGCTCCTGCCGAGAAAGTATCCATCATGGCTGATGCAATGCGGCGGCTGCATACGCTTGATCCGGC
TACCTGCCCATTCGACCACCAAGCGAAACATCGCATCGAGCGAGCACGTACTCGGATGGAAGCCGGTCTT
GTCGATCAGGATGATCTGGACGAAGAGCATCAGGGGCTCGCGCCAGCCGAACTGTTCGCCAGGCTCAAGG
CGAGCATGCCCGACGGCGAGGATCTCGTCGTGACCCATGGCGATGCCTGCTTGCCGAATATCATGGTGGA
AAATGGCCGCTTTTCTGGATTCATCGACTGTGGCCGGCTGGGTGTGGCGGACCGCTATCAGGACATAGCG
TTGGCTACCCGTGATATTGCTGAAGAGCTTGGCGGCGAATGGGCTGACCGCTTCCTCGTGCTTTACGGTA
TCGCCGCTCCCGATTCGCAGCGCATCGCCTTCTATCGCCTTCTTGACGAGTTCTTCTGAGCGGGACTCTG
GGGTTCGAAATGACCGACCAAGCGACGCCCAACCTGCCATCACGAGATTTCGATTCCACCGCCGCCTTCT
ATGAAAGGTTGGGCTTCGGAATCGTTTTCCGGGACGCCGGCTGGATGATCCTCCAGCGCGGGGATCTCAT
GCTGGAGTTCTTCGCCCACCCTAGGGGGAGGCTAACTGAAACACGGAAGGAGACAATACCGGAAGGAACC
CGCGCTATGACGGCAATAAAAAGACAGAATAAAACGCACGGTGTTGGGTCGTTTGTTCATAAACGCGGGG
TTCGGTCCCAGGGCTGGCACTCTGTCGATACCCCACCGAGACCCCATTGGGGCCAATACGCCCGCGTTTC
TTCCTTTTCCCCACCCCACCCCCCAAGTTCGGGTGAAGGCCCAGGGCTCGCAGCCAACGTCGGGGCGGCA
GGCCCTGCCATAGCCTCAGGTTACTCATATATACTTTAGATTGATTTAAAACTTCATTTTTAATTTAAAA
GGATCTAGGTGAAGATCCTTTTTGATAATCTCATGACCAAAATCCCTTAACGTGAGTTTTCGTTCCACTG
AGCGTCAGACCCCGTAGAAAAGATCAAAGGATCTTCTTGAGATCCTTTTTTTCTGCGCGTAATCTGCTGC
TTGCAAACAAAAAAACCACCGCTACCAGCGGTGGTTTGTTTGCCGGATCAAGAGCTACCAACTCTTTTTC
CGAAGGTAACTGGCTTCAGCAGAGCGCAGATACCAAATACTGTCCTTCTAGTGTAGCCGTAGTTAGGCCA
CCACTTCAAGAACTCTGTAGCACCGCCTACATACCTCGCTCTGCTAATCCTGTTACCAGTGGCTGCTGCC
AGTGGCGATAAGTCGTGTCTTACCGGGTTGGACTCAAGACGATAGTTACCGGATAAGGCGCAGCGGTCGG
GCTGAACGGGGGGTTCGTGCACACAGCCCAGCTTGGAGCGAACGACCTACACCGAACTGAGATACCTACA
GCGTGAGCTATGAGAAAGCGCCACGCTTCCCGAAGGGAGAAAGGCGGACAGGTATCCGGTAAGCGGCAGG
GTCGGAACAGGAGAGCGCACGAGGGAGCTTCCAGGGGGAAACGCCTGGTATCTTTATAGTCCTGTCGGGT
TTCGCCACCTCTGACTTGAGCGTCGATTTTTGTGATGCTCGTCAGGGGGGCGGAGCCTATGGAAAAACGC
CAGCAACGCGGCCTTTTTACGGTTCCTGGCCTTTTGCTGGCCTTTTGCTCACATGTTCTTTCCTGCGTTA
TCCCCTGATTCTGTGGATAACCGTATTACCGCCATGCAT
